>Addgene plasmid #58090 | tdTomato-EB3-7 | depositor partial sequence | sequence record 89226 | insert sequence
TAGCGCTACCGGACTCAGATCTCGAGCTCAAGCTTCGAATTCTGAGTCGACTGCCACCATGGCCGTCAAT
GTGTACTCCACATCTGTGACCAGTGAAAATCTGAGTCGCCATGATATGCTTGCATGGGTCAACGACTCCC
TGCACCTCAACTATACCAAGATAGAACAGCTTTGTTCAGGGGCAGCCTACTGCCAGTTCATGGACATGCT
CTTCCCCGGCTGTGTGCACTTGAGGAAAGTGAAGTTCCAGGCCAAACTAGAGCATGAATACATCCACAAC
TTCAAGGTGCTGCAAGCAGCTTTCAAGAAGATGGGTGTTGACAAAATCATTCCTGTAGAGAAATTAGTGA
AAGGAAAATTCCAAGATAATTTTGAGTTTATTCAGTGGTTTAAGAAATTCTTTGACGCAAACTATGATGG
AAAGGATTACAACCCTCTGCTGGCGCGGCAGGGCCAGGACGTAGCGCCACCTCCTAACCCAGGTGATCAG
ATCTTCAACAAATCCAAGAAACTCATTGGCACAGCAGTTCCACAGAGGACGTCCCCCACAGGCCCAAAAA
ACATGCAGACCTCTGGCCGGCTGAGCAATGTGGCCCCCCCCTGCATTCTCCGGAAGAATCCTCCATCAGC
CCGAAATGGCGGCCATGAGACTGATGCCCAAATTCTTGAACTCAACCAACAGCTGGTGGACTTGAAGCTG
ACAGTGGATGGGCTGGAGAAGGAACGTGACTTCTACTTCAGCAAACTTCGTGACATCGAGCTCATCTGCC
AGGAGCATGAAAGTGAAAACAGCCCTGTTATCTCAGGCATCATTGGCATCCTCTATGCCACAGAGGAAGG
ATTCGCACCCCCTGAGGACGATGAGATTGAAGAGCATCAACAAGAAGACCAGGACGAGTACCTGGATCCA
CCGGTCGCCACCATGGTGAGCAAGGGCGAGGAGGTCATCAAAGAGTTCATGCGCTTCAAGGTGCGCATGG
AGGGCTCCATGAACGGCCACGAGTTCGAGATCGAGGGCGAGGGCGAGGGCCGCCCCTACGAGGGCACCCA
GACCGCCAAGCTGAAGGTGACCAAGGGCGGCCCCCTGCCCTTCGCCTGGGACATCCTGTCCCCCCAGTTC
ATGTACGGCTCCAAGGCGTACGTGAAGCACCCCGCCGACATCCCCGATTACAAGAAGCTGTCCTTCCCCG
AGGGCTTCAAGTGGGAGCGCGTGATGAACTTCGAGGACGGCGGTCTGGTGACCGTGACCCAGGACTCCTC
CCTGCAGGACGGCACGCTGATCTACAAGGTGAAGATGCGCGGCACCAACTTCCCCCCCGACGGCCCCGTA
ATGCAGAAGAAGACCATGGGCTGGGAGGCCTCCACCGAGCGCCTGTACCCCCGCGACGGCGTGCTGAAGG
GCGAGATCCACCAGGCCCTGAAGCTGAAGGACGGCGGCCACTACCTGGTGGAGTTCAAGACCATCTACAT
GGCCAAGAAGCCCGTGCAACTGCCCGGCTACTACTACGTGGACACCAAGCTGGACATCACCTCCCACAAC
GAGGACTACACCATCGTGGAACAGTACGAGCGCTCCGAGGGCCGCCACCACCTGTTCCTGGGGCATGGCA
CCGGCAGCACCGGCAGCGGCAGCTCCGGCACCGCCTCCTCCGAGGACAACAACATGGCCGTCATCAAAGA
GTTCATGCGCTTCAAGGTGCGCATGGAGGGCTCCATGAACGGCCACGAGTTCGAGATCGAGGGCGAGGGC
GAGGGCCGCCCCTACGAGGGCACCCAGACCGCCAAGCTGAAGGTGACCAAGGGCGGCCCCCTGCCCTTCG
CCTGGGACATCCTGTCCCCCCAGTTCATGTACGGCTCCAAGGCGTACGTGAAGCACCCCGCCGACATCCC
CGATTACAAGAAGCTGTCCTTCCCCGAGGGCTTCAAGTGGGAGCGCGTGATGAACTTCGAGGACGGCGGT
CTGGTGACCGTGACCCAGGACTCCTCCCTGCAGGACGGCACGCTGATCTACAAGGTGAAGATGCGCGGCA
CCAACTTCCCCCCCGACGGCCCCGTAATGCAGAAGAAGACCATGGGCTGGGAGGCCTCCACCGAGCGCCT
GTACCCCCGCGACGGCGTGCTGAAGGGCGAGATCCACCAGGCCCTGAAGCTGAAGGACGGCGGCCACTAC
CTGGTGGAGTTCAAGACCATCTACATGGCCAAGAAGCCCGTGCAACTGCCCGGCTACTACTACGTGGACA
CCAAGCTGGACATCACCTCCCACAACGAGGACTACACCATCGTGGAACAGTACGAGCGCTCCGAGGGCCG
CCACCACCTGTTCCTGTACGGCATGGACGAGCTGTACAAGTAAGCGGCCGCGACTCTAGATCATAATCAG
CCATACCACATTGAGAGG
