>Addgene plasmid #58090 | tdTomato-EB3-7 | addgene partial sequence | sequence record 109734 | C-ter-GFP 5'-CTCCTCGCCCTTGCTCAC-3'
TCCTGGTCTTCTTGTTGATGCTCTTCAATCTCATCGTCCTCAGGGGGTGCGAATCCTTCCTCTGTGGCAT
AGAGGATGCCAATGATGCCTGAGATAACAGGGCTGTTTTCACTTTCATGCTCCTGGCAGATGAGCTCGAT
GTCACGAAGTTTGCTGAAGTAGAAGTCACGTTCCTTCTCCAGCCCATCCACTGTCAGCTTCAAGTCCACC
AGCTGTTGGTTGAGTTCAAGAATTTGGGCATCAGTCTCATGGCCGCCATTTCGGGCTGATGGAGGATTCT
TCCGGAGAATGCAGGGGGGGGCCACATTGCTCAGCCGGCCAGAGGTCTGCATGTTTTTTGGGCCTGTGGG
GGACGTCCTCTGTGGAACTGCTGTGCCAATGAGTTTCTTGGATTTGTTGAAGATCTGATCACCTGGGTTA
GGAGGTGGCGCTACGTCCTGGCCCTGCCGCGCCAGCAGAGGGTTGTAATCCTTTCCATCATAGTTTGCGT
CAAAGAATTTCTTAAACCACTGAATAAACTCAAAATTATCTTGGAATTTTCCTTTCACTAATTTCTCTAC
AGGAATGATTTTGTCAACACCCATCTTCTTGAAAGCTGCTTGCAGCACCTTGAAGTTGTGGATGTATTCA
TGCTCTAGTTTGGCCTGGAACTTCACTTTCCTCAAGTGCACACAGCCGGGGAAGAGCATGTCCATGAACT
GGCAGTAGGCTGCCCCTGAACAAAGCTGTTCTATCTTGGTATAGTTGAGGTGCAGGGAGTCGTTGACCCA
TGCAAGCATATCATG
