[The description below was written by a language model from this plasmid's Addgene catalogue record.]
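Description:
tdTomato-EB3-7 is a mammalian expression plasmid that produces a fluorescent fusion between the tandem-dimer red fluorescent protein tdTomato and human EB3, the microtubule end-binding protein encoded by MAPRE3. It is built on a tdTomato backbone of about 4.75 kb (without insert). It is propagated as a high-copy plasmid in E. coli under kanamycin selection. A neomycin resistance marker allows G418 selection of stably transfected mammalian cells. The record does not include a feature table, so the origin of replication and the arrangement of the resistance cassette are not stated. The use of an SV40 polyA reverse sequencing primer implies an SV40 polyadenylation signal downstream of the fusion.

Expression of the fusion is driven by the CMV promoter, a strong constitutive promoter in most mammalian cell lines. The record lists tdTomato as the fusion partner but does not explicitly give its position relative to EB3 or describe any linker. The "7" in the name may refer to a linker length, but this is not confirmed. The cloning method is also recorded as unknown. EB3 binds the growing plus ends of microtubules, so the tagged protein serves as a localization marker for these ends. In live-cell fluorescence imaging it typically appears as comet-like signals that track polymerizing microtubules. The reported spectral properties for the fluorophore are excitation at 554 nm and emission at 581 nm, which places it in the orange-red channel and makes it suitable for pairing with green or far-red probes in multicolour experiments.
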