Addgene plasmid #58090: tdTomato-EB3-7
Purpose: Localization: MT End Binding Protein, Excitation: 554, Emission: 581
Depositing lab: Michael Davidson. Depositing organization: Florida State University, Tallahassee.
Backbone
  Vector backbone: tdTomato
  Backbone size w/o insert (bp): 4750
  Vector type: Mammalian Expression
  Selectable markers: Neomycin (select with G418)
Growth in bacteria
  Bacterial resistance: Kanamycin, 50 μg/mL
  Growth temperature: 37°C
  Growth strain: DH5alpha
  Copy number: High Copy
Gene/Insert
  Gene/Insert name: EB3 (alt name: NM_012326.2)
  Species: H. sapiens (human)
  Entrez Gene: MAPRE3 (a.k.a. EB3, EBF3, EBF3-S, RP3)
  Promoter: CMV
  Tag / fusion protein: tdTomato
  Cloning method: Unknown
  Sequencing primers: 5′ CMV-F; 3′ SV40pA-R
Terms and licenses: Academic/Nonprofit Terms; Industry Terms: Not Available to Industry
Depositor comments: . Excitation = 554; Emission = 581
How to cite: tdTomato-EB3-7 was a gift from Michael Davidson (Addgene plasmid # 58090 ; http://n2t.net/addgene:58090 ; RRID:Addgene_58090)
